>Addgene plasmid #157480 | pD649-HAsp-PXDNL(Trunc2)-COMP5AP-AviTag-9xHis | depositor full sequence | sequence record 304069 | Full Sequence
TTTCAATATTATTGAAGCATTTATCAGGGTTATTGTCTCATGAGCGGATACATATTTGAATGTATTTAGA
AAAATAAACAAATAGGGGTCAGTGTTACAACCAATTAACCAATTCTGAACATTATCGCGAGCCCATTTAT
ACCTGAATATGGCTCATAACACCCCTTGCTCATGACCAAAATCCCTTAACGTGAGTTACGCGCGCGTCGT
TCCACTGAGCGTCAGACCCCGTAGAAAAGATCAAAGGATCTTCTTGAGATCCTTTTTTTCTGCGCGTAAT
CTGCTGCTTGCAAACAAAAAAACCACCGCTACCAGCGGTGGTTTGTTTGCCGGATCAAGAGCTACCAACT
CTTTTTCCGAAGGTAACTGGCTTCAGCAGAGCGCAGATACCAAATACTGTTCTTCTAGTGTAGCCGTAGT
TAGCCCACCACTTCAAGAACTCTGTAGCACCGCCTACATACCTCGCTCTGCTAATCCTGTTACCAGTGGC
TGCTGCCAGTGGCGATAAGTCGTGTCTTACCGGGTTGGACTCAAGACGATAGTTACCGGATAAGGCGCAG
CGGTCGGGCTGAACGGGGGGTTCGTGCACACAGCCCAGCTTGGAGCGAACGACCTACACCGAACTGAGAT
ACCTACAGCGTGAGCTATGAGAAAGCGCCACGCTTCCCGAAGGGAGAAAGGCGGACAGGTATCCGGTAAG
CGGCAGGGTCGGAACAGGAGAGCGCACGAGGGAGCTTCCAGGGGGAAACGCCTGGTATCTTTATAGTCCT
GTCGGGTTTCGCCACCTCTGACTTGAGCGTCGATTTTTGTGATGCTCGTCAGGGGGGCGGAGCCTATGGA
AAAACGCCAGCAACGCGGCCTTTTTACGGTTCCTGGCCTTTTGCTGGCCTTTTGCTCACATGTTCTTTCC
TGCGTTATCCCCTGATTCTGTGGATAACCGTATTACCGCCTTTGAGTGAGCTGATACCGCTCGCCGCAGC
CGAACGACCGAGCGCAGCGAGTCAGTGAGCGAGGAAGCGGAAGGCGAGAGTAGGGAACTGCCAGGCATCA
AACTAAGCAGAAGGCCCCTGACGGATGGCCTTTTTGCGTTTCTACAAACTCTTTCTGTGTTGTAAAACGA
CGGCCAGTCTTAAGCTCGGGCCCCCTGGGCGGTTCTGATAACGAGTAATCGTTAATCCGCAAATAACGTA
AAAACCCGCTTCGGCGGGTTTTTTTATGGGGGGAGTTTAGGGAAAGAGCATTTGTCAGAATATTTAAGGG
CGCCTGTCACTTTGCTTGATATATGAGAATTATTTAACCTTATAAATGAGAAAAAAGCAACGCACTTTAA
ATAAGATACGTTGCTTTTTCGATTGATGAACACCTATAATTAAACTATTCATCTATTATTTATGATTTTT
TGTATATACAATATTTCTAGTTTGTTAAAGAGAATTAAGAAAATAAATCTCGAAAATAATAAAGGGAAAA
TCAGTTTTTGATATCAAAATTATACATGTCAACGATAATACAAAATATAATACAAACTATAAGATGTTAT
CAGTATTTATTATCATTTAGAATAAATTTTGTGTCGCCCTTAATTGTGAGCGGATAACAATTACGAGCTT
CATGCACAGTGGCGTTGACTCAATATTGGCCATTAGCCATATTATTCATTGGTTATATAGCATAAATCAA
TATTGGCTATTGGCCATTGCATACGTTGTATCTATATCATAATATGTACATTTATATTGGCTCATGTCCA
ATATGACCGCCATGTTGGCATTGATTATTGACTAGTTATTAATAGTAATCAATTACGGGGTCATTAGTTC
ATAGCCCATATATGGAGTTCCGCGTTACATAACTTACGGTAAATGGCCCGCCTGGCTGACCGCCCAACGA
CCCCCGCCCATTGACGTCAATAATGACGTATGTTCCCATAGTAACGCCAATAGGGACTTTCCATTGACGT
CAATGGGTGGAGTATTTACGGTAAACTGCCCACTTGGCAGTACATCAAGTGTATCATATGCCAAGTACGC
CCCCTATTGACGTCAATGACGGTAAATGGCCCGCCTGGCATTATGCCCAGTACATGACCTTATGGGACTT
TCCTACTTGGCAGTACATCTACGTATTAGTCATCGCTATTACCATGGTGATGCGGTTTTGGCAGTACATC
AATGGGCGTGGATAGCGGTTTGACTCACGGGGATTTCCAAGTCTCCACCCCATTGACGTCAATGGGAGTT
TGTTTTGGCACCAAAATCAACGGGACTTTCCAAAATGTCGTAACAACTCCGCCCCATTGACGCAAATGGG
CGGTAGGCGTGTACGGTGGGAGGTCTATATAAGCAGAGCTCGTTTAGTGAACCGTCAGATCGCCTGGAGA
CGCCATCCACGCTGTTTTGACCTCCATAGAAGACACCGGGACCGATCCAGCCTCCGCGGCCGGGAACGGT
GCATTGGAACGCGGATTCCCCGTGCCAAGAGTGACGTAAGTACCGCCTATAGAGTCTATAGGCCCACCCC
CTTGGCTTCGTTAGAACGCGGCTACAATTAATACATAACCTTATGTATCATACACATACGATTTAGGTGA
CACTATAGAATAACATCCACTTTGCCTTTCTCTCCACAGGTGTCCACTCCCAGGTCCAACTGCACCTCGG
TTCTATCGAAAACGCGCCTGCTAGCGCCACCATGAAGACCATCATTGCCCTGAGCTACATCTTCTGCCTG
GTGTTCGCTGCGGCCGCCTGTCCTAGCAGATGCCTGTGTTTTAAGAGCACCGTGCGCTGCATGCACCTGA
TGCTGGATCACATTCCTCAGGTGCCACAGCAGACCACCGTGCTGGACCTGCGGTTCAACAGAATCAGAGA
GATCCCCGGCAGCGCCTTCAAGAAGCTGAAGAACCTGAACACCCTGCTGCTGAACAACAACCACATCCGG
AAGATCAGCCGGAACGCCTTTGAAGGCCTGGAAAACCTGCTGTACCTGTACCTCTACAAGAACGAGATTC
ACGCCCTGGACAAGCAGACCTTCAAGGGCCTGATTTCCCTGGAACACCTGTACATCCACTTCAACCAGCT
GGAAATGCTGCAGCCCGAGACATTCGGCGACCTGCTGAGACTGGAACGGCTGTTCCTGCACAACAACAAG
CTGAGCAAGATCCCAGCCGGCAGCTTCAGCAACCTGGACAGCCTGAAAAGACTGCGGCTGGACAGCAATG
CCCTCGTGTGCGATTGTGATCTGATGTGGCTGGGAGAGCTGCTGCAGGGATTTGCCCAGCATGGACATAC
ACAGGCCGCTGCCACCTGTGAATACCCTAGAAGGCTGCATGGCAGAGCCGTGGCCTCTGTGACCGTGGAA
GAGTTCAACTGTCAGAGCCCCAGAATCACCTTCGAGCCCCAAGATGTGGAAGTGCCCAGCGGCAACACCG
TGTACTTTACATGCAGAGCCGAGGGCAACCCCAAGCCTGAGATCATCTGGATTCACAACAATCACAGCCT
GGACCTGGAAGATGACACCCGGCTGAACGTGTTCGACGACGGCACCCTGATGATCCGGAACACCAGAGAA
AGCGATCAGGGCGTGTACCAGTGCATGGCCAGAAATTCTGCCGGCGAGGCCAAGACACAGAGCGCCATGC
TGAGATACAGCAGCCTGCCTGCCAAGCCTAGCTTCGTGATTCAGCCTCAGGACACCGAGGTGCTGATCGG
CACAAGCACCACACTGGAATGCATGGCTACCGGCCATCCTCATCCTCTGATCACCTGGACCAGAGACAAC
GGCCTGGAACTGGATGGAAGCAGACACGTGGCAACCAGCTCTGGCCTGTACCTGCAGAACATCACCCAAC
GCGACCACGGCAGATTCACCTGTCACGCCAACAATAGCCACGGCACAGTGCAGGCTGCCGCCAATATTAT
CGTTCAGGCCCCTCCTCAGTTCACCGTGACACCTAAAGATCAGGTGGTGCTGGAAGAACACGCCGTGGAA
TGGCTGTGCGAGGCCGATGGAAATCCTCCTCCTGTGATCGTGTGGACCAAGACAGGTGGACAGCTGCCAG
TGGAAGGACAGCACACAGTGCTGTCTAGCGGCACACTGAGAATCGACAGAGCCGCTCAGCACGACCAGGG
CCAGTATGAATGTCAAGCCGTGTCCAGCCTGGGCGTGAAGAAAGTGTCTGTGCAGCTGACCGTGAAGCCC
AAGGCTCTGGCTGTGTTTACCCAGCTGCCTCAGGATACAAGCGTGGAAGTGGGCAAGAACATCAACATCA
GCTGCCACGCTCAGGGCGAGCCTCAGCCTATCATCACATGGAACAAAGAAGGCGTGCAGATCACCGAGAG
CGGCAAGTTTCATGTGGACGACGAGGGAACCCTGACCATCTACGATGCCGGCTTTCCAGACCAGGGCAGA
TACGAGTGTGTGGCCCGGAATTCTTTTGGCCTGGCCGTGACCAACATGTTCCTGACTGGCGCGCCGGAAG
ATCAAGTTGATCCAAGATTGATTGATGGCAAGGGCGGATCTCTGGAGGTGCTGTTCCAGGGACCAGGCGG
AAGCGGCAATCCCGGCGGCGATCTGGCCCCCCAGATGCTGCGCGAGCTGCAGGAGACCAATGCCGCCCTG
CAGGACGTGCGCGAGCTGCTGCGCCACCGCGTGAAGGAGATCACCTTCCTGAAGAACACCGTGATGGAGT
GCGACGCCTGCGGTATGCAGCCCTCTAGAGGCTCCGGCTCCATCATCCCAGTTGAGGAGGAGAACCCGGA
CTTCTGGAACCGCGAGGCAGCCGAGGCCCTGGGTGCCGCCAAGAAGCTGCAGCCTGCACAGACAGCCGCC
AAGAACCTCATCATCTTCCTGGGCGATGGGATGGGGGTGTCTACGGTGACAGCTGCCAGGATCCTAAAAG
GGCAGAAGAAGGACAAACTGGGGCCTGAGATACCCCTGGCCATGGACCGCTTCCCATATGTGGCTCTGTC
CAAGACATACAATGTAGACAAACATGTGCCAGACAGTGGAGCCACAGCCACGGCCTACCTGTGCGGGGTC
AAGGGCAACTTCCAGACCATTGGCTTGAGTGCAGCCGCCCGCTTTAACCAGTGCAACACGACACGCGGCA
ACGAGGTCATCTCCGTGATGAATCGGGCCAAGAAAGCAGGGAAGTCAGTGGGAGTGGTAACCACCACACG
AGTGCAGCACGCCTCGCCAGCCGGCACCTACGCCCACACGGTGAACCGCAACTGGTACTCGGACGCCGAC
GTGCCTGCCTCGGCCCGCCAGGAGGGGTGCCAGGACATCGCTACGCAGCTCATCTCCAACATGGACATTG
ACGTGATCCTAGGTGGAGGCCGAAAGTACATGTTTCGCATGGGAACCCCAGACCCTGAGTACCCAGATGA
CTACAGCCAAGGTGGGACCAGGCTGGACGGGAAGAATCTGGTGCAGGAATGGCTGGCGAAGCGCCAGGGT
GCCCGGTATGTGTGGAACCGCACTGAGCTCATGCAGGCTTCCCTGGACCCGTCTGTGACCCATCTCATGG
GTCTCTTTGAGCCTGGAGACATGAAATACGAGATCCACCGAGACTCCACACTGGACCCCTCCCTGATGGA
GATGACAGAGGCTGCCCTGCGCCTGCTGAGCAGGAACCCCCGCGGCTTCTTCCTCTTCGTGGAGGGTGGT
CGCATCGACCATGGTCATCATGAAAGCAGGGCTTACCGGGCACTGACTGAGACGATCATGTTCGACGACG
CCATTGAGAGGGCGGGCCAGCTCACCAGCGAGGAGGACACGCTGAGCCTCGTCACTGCCGACCACTCCCA
CGTCTTCTCCTTCGGAGGCTACCCCCTGCGAGGGAGCTCCATCTTCGGGCTGGCCCCTGGCAAGGCCCGG
GACAGGAAGGCCTACACGGTCCTCCTATACGGAAACGGTCCAGGCTATGTGCTCAAGGACGGCGCCCGGC
CGGATGTTACCGAGAGCGAGAGCGGGAGCCCCGAGTATCGGCAGCAGTCAGCAGTGCCCCTGGACGAAGA
GACCCACGCAGGCGAGGACGTGGCGGTGTTCGCGCGCGGCCCGCAGGCGCACCTGGTTCACGGCGTGCAG
GAGCAGACCTTCATAGCGCACGTCATGGCCTTCGCCGCCTGCCTGGAGCCCTACACCGCCTGCGACCTGG
CGCCCCCCGCCGGCACCACCGACGCCGCGCACCCGGGTGGCGGAGGACTGAACGACATCTTCGAGGCTCA
GAAAATCGAATGGCACGAACATCACCATCACCATCACCATCACCATTAAGGCCGGCCTGTAGTCACTGGC
ACAACGCGTTACCCGGTAAGCCAATCGGGTATACACGGTCGTCATACTGCAGACAGGGTTCTTCTACTTT
GCAAGATAGTCTTGAGTAGTAAAATAAATAGATAGAGAAAATCAGCCTCGACTGTGCCTTCTAGTTGCCA
GCCATCTGTTGTTTGCCCCTCCCCCGTGCCTTCCTTGACCCTGGAAGGTGCCACTCCCACTGTCCTTTCC
TAATAAAATGAGGAAATTGCATCACAACACTCAACCCTATCTCGGTCTATTCTTTTGATTTATAAGGGAT
TTTGCCGATTTCGGCCTATTGGTTAAAAAATGAGCTGATTTAACAAAAATTTAACGCGAATTAATTCTGT
GGAATGTGTGTCAGTTAGGGTGTGGAAAGTCCCCAGGCTCCCCAGCAGGCAGAAGTATGCAAAGCATGCA
TCTCAATTAGTCAGCAACCAGGTGTGGAAAGTCCCCAGGCTCCCCAGCAGGCAGAAGTATGCAAAGCATG
CATCTCAATTAGTCAGCAACCATAGTCCCGCCCCTAACTCCGCCCATCCCGCCCCTAACTCCGCCCAGTT
CCGCCCATTCTCCGCCCCATGGCTGACTAATTTTTTTTATTTATGCAGAGGCCGAGGCCGCCTCTGCCTC
TGAGCTATTCCAGAAGTAGTGAGGAGGCTTTTTTGGAGGCCTAGGCTTTTGCAAAAAGCTCCCGGGAGCT
TGTATATCCATTTTCGGATCTGATCAGCACGTGTTGACAATTAATCATCGGCATAGTATATCGGCATAGT
ATAATACGACAAGGTGAGGAACTAAACCATGACCGAGTACAAGCCCACGGTGCGCCTCGCCACCCGCGAC
GACGTCCCCAGGGCCGTACGCACCCTCGCCGCCGCGTTCGCCGACTACCCCGCCACGCGCCACACCGTCG
ATCCGGACCGCCACATCGAGCGGGTCACCGAGCTGCAAGAACTCTTCCTCACGCGCGTCGGGCTCGACAT
CGGCAAGGTGTGGGTCGCGGACGACGGCGCCGCGGTGGCGGTCTGGACCACGCCGGAGAGCGTCGAAGCG
GGGGCGGTGTTCGCCGAGATCGGCCCGCGCATGGCCGAGTTGAGCGGTTCCCGGCTGGCCGCGCAGCAAC
AGATGGAAGGCCTCCTGGCGCCGCACCGGCCCAAGGAGCCCGCGTGGTTCCTGGCCACCGTCGGCGTCTC
GCCCGACCACCAGGGCAAGGGTCTGGGCAGCGCCGTCGTGCTCCCCGGAGTGGAGGCGGCCGAGCGCGCC
GGGGTGCCCGCCTTCCTGGAGACATCCGCGCCCCGCAACCTCCCCTTCTACGAGCGGCTCGGCTTCACCG
TCACCGCCGACGTCGAGGTGCCCGAAGGACCGCGCACCTGGTGCATGACCCGCAAGCCCGGTGCCTGACA
CGTGCTACGAGATTTCGATTCCACCGCCGCCTTCTATGAAAGGTTGGGCTTCGGAATCGTTTTCCGGGAC
GCCGGCTGGATGATCCTCCAGCGCGGGGATCTCATGCTGGAGTTCTTCGCCCACCCCAACTTGTTTATTG
CAGCTTATAATGGTTACAAATAAAGCAATAGCATCACAAATTTCACAAATAAAGCATTTTTTTCACTGCA
TTCTAGTTGTGGTTTGTCCAAACTCATCAATGTATCTTATCATGTCTGTATACCGTCGACCTCTAGCTAG
AGCTTGGCGTAATCATGGTCATTACCAATGCTTAATCAGTGAGGCACCTATCTCAGCGATCTGTCTATTT
CGTTCATCCATAGTTGCCTGACTCCCCGTCGTGTAGATAACTACGATACGGGAGGGCTTACCATCTGGCC
CCAGCGCTGCGATGATACCGCGAGAACCACGCTCACCGGCTCCGGATTTATCAGCAATAAACCAGCCAGC
CGGAAGGGCCGAGCGCAGAAGTGGTCCTGCAACTTTATCCGCCTCCATCCAGTCTATTAATTGTTGCCGG
GAAGCTAGAGTAAGTAGTTCGCCAGTTAATAGTTTGCGCAACGTTGTTGCCATCGCTACAGGCATCGTGG
TGTCACGCTCGTCGTTTGGTATGGCTTCATTCAGCTCCGGTTCCCAACGATCAAGGCGAGTTACATGATC
CCCCATGTTGTGCAAAAAAGCGGTTAGCTCCTTCGGTCCTCCGATCGTTGTCAGAAGTAAGTTGGCCGCA
GTGTTATCACTCATGGTTATGGCAGCACTGCATAATTCTCTTACTGTCATGCCATCCGTAAGATGCTTTT
CTGTGACTGGTGAGTACTCAACCAAGTCATTCTGAGAATAGTGTATGCGGCGACCGAGTTGCTCTTGCCC
GGCGTCAATACGGGATAATACCGCGCCACATAGCAGAACTTTAAAAGTGCTCATCATTGGAAAACGTTCT
TCGGGGCGAAAACTCTCAAGGATCTTACCGCTGTTGAGATCCAGTTCGATGTAACCCACTCGTGCACCCA
ACTGATCTTCAGCATCTTTTACTTTCACCAGCGTTTCTGGGTGAGCAAAAACAGGAAGGCAAAATGCCGC
AAAAAAGGGAATAAGGGCGACACGGAAATGTTGAATACTCATATTCTTCCTT
Features (pLannotate 1.2.2; 24 found; start..end, strand, type, name):
    119..143     -  CDS            KanR (fragment): aminoglycoside phosphotransferase; aph(3')-Ia; confers resistance to kanamycin
    254..842     +  rep_origin     ori: high-copy-number ColE1/pMB1/pBR322/pUC origin of replication
   1067..1084    +  terminator     rrnB T2 terminator (fragment): transcription terminator T2 from the E. coli rrnB gene
   1109..1128    -  CDS            lacZα (fragment): LacZα fragment of β-galactosidase; lacZ fragment
   1584..1600    +  protein_bind   lac operator: The lac repressor binds to the lac operator to inhibit transcription in E. coli. This inhibition can be relieved by adding lactose or isopropyl-β-D-thiogalactopyranoside (IPTG). lac repressor encoded by lacI
   1843..2146    +  enhancer       CMV enhancer: human cytomegalovirus immediate early enhancer
   2147..2350    +  promoter       CMV promoter: human cytomegalovirus (CMV) immediate early promoter
   2486..2529    +  intron         CMV intron (fragment): modified intron A from human cytomegalovirus
   2581..2599    +  promoter       SP6 promoter: promoter for bacteriophage SP6 RNA polymerase
   2603..2640    +  CDS            IgH signal sequence (fragment): signal sequence from the mouse immunoglobulin heavy chain variable region
   2749..4467    +  CDS            PXDNL (fragment): PXDNL_HUMAN - Also known as VPO2. Experimental evidence at protein level: Swiss-Prot protein existence level 1. [Isoform PMR1]: Endonuclease selectively degrading some target mRNAs while they are engaged by translating ribosomes, among which albumin and beta-globin mRNAs. From Homo sapiens (Human).
   4564..4743    +  CDS            Comp (fragment): COMP_RAT - Experimental evidence at protein level: Swiss-Prot protein existence level 1. May play a role in the structural integrity of cartilage via its interaction with other extracellular matrix proteins such as the collagens and fibronectin. Can mediate the interaction of chondrocytes with the cartilage extracellular matrix through interaction with cell surface integrin receptors. Could play a role in the pathogenesis of osteoarthritis. Potent suppressor of apoptosis in both primary chondrocytes and transformed cells. Suppresses apoptosis by blocking the activation of caspase-3 and by indu
   4731..6183    +  CDS            SEAP (fragment): secreted alkaline phosphatase from human placenta The natural enzyme has a C-terminal transmembrane sequence that is replaced by a GPI anchor.
   6208..6249    +  CDS            AviTag™ (fragment): peptide tag that allows for enzymatic biotinylation
   6253..6276    +  CDS            8xHis: 8xHis affinity tag
   6422..6533    +  polyA_signal   bGH poly(A) signal: bovine growth hormone polyadenylation signal
   6534..6642    +  rep_origin     f1 ori (fragment): f1 bacteriophage origin of replication; arrow indicates direction of (+) strand synthesis
   6656..6985    +  promoter       SV40 promoter: SV40 enhancer and early promoter
   7033..7080    +  promoter       EM7 promoter: synthetic bacterial promoter&nbsp
   7099..7698    +  CDS            PuroR (fragment): puromycin N-acetyltransferase; pac from Streptomyces; confers resistance to puromycin
   7708..7833    +  CDS            ble (fragment): BLE_KLEPN - Experimental evidence at protein level: Swiss-Prot protein existence level 1. Binding protein with a strong affinity to the bleomycin family of antibiotics. Binds to CL990; an antimitotic-antibiotic compound. From Klebsiella pneumoniae.
   7828..7949    +  polyA_signal   SV40 poly(A) signal: SV40 polyadenylation signal
   8002..8862    -  CDS            AmpR: β-lactamase; bla; confers resistance to ampicillin, carbenicillin, and related antibiotics
   8865..89      -  promoter       AmpR promoter (fragment) (across the origin): bla
