[The description below was written by a language model from this plasmid's Addgene catalogue record and pLannotate feature annotations shown in this document.]
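Description:
pD649-HAsp-PXDNL(Trunc2)-COMP5AP-AviTag-9xHis is a mammalian expression plasmid built on the pD649 backbone for producing a secreted, tagged fragment of the human cell-surface protein PXDNL (peroxidasin-like; also known as VPO2 or PMR1). It is maintained in E. coli at high copy through a ColE1/pUC-type origin and selected with ampicillin via the β-lactamase gene. The annotation also shows an SV40 early/EM7 dual promoter driving a puromycin N-acetyltransferase gene with an SV40 poly(A) signal, which would allow selection in mammalian cells. Short remnants of KanR, lacZα, ble and an f1 origin are annotated as fragments and appear to be backbone vestiges. The depositor notes that some plasmids in this collection may carry an IS4-like transposase insertion upstream of the CMV promoter; no such element is annotated here.

The expression cassette uses the CMV enhancer and promoter followed by a piece of CMV intron A, with an SP6 promoter just upstream of the coding region that serves as a sequencing primer site and could support in vitro transcription. The open reading frame begins with a signal peptide (named HAsp in the construct; the annotation tool matches it partially to an IgH signal sequence). It continues with a 1,719 bp partial extracellular region of PXDNL (the "Trunc2" truncation), cloned between retained NotI and AscI sites. Downstream, the backbone supplies a rat COMP coiled-coil segment that pentamerises the fusion, human placental alkaline phosphatase as an enzymatic reporter, an AviTag for site-specific biotinylation, and a polyhistidine tag for purification (9xHis by name, annotated as 8xHis). A bGH poly(A) signal ends the cassette. The multimeric, AP-labelled protein is secreted from cells. The associated work is a screen of extracellular interactions among human IgSF cell-surface proteins, where such a high-avidity reagent would suit detection of weak binding.
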