Addgene plasmid #157480: pD649-HAsp-PXDNL(Trunc2)-COMP5AP-AviTag-9xHis
Purpose: Mammalian expression of cell-surface protein partial extracellular domain fused to COMP5AP-AviTag-9xHis. Protein is secreted from cells.
Depositing lab: Chris Garcia. Depositing organization: Stanford University. Publication: A Human IgSF Cell-Surface Interactome Reveals a Complex Network of Protein-Protein Interactions. Wojtowicz WM, Vielmetter J, Fernandes RA, Siepe DH, Eastman CL, Chisholm GB, Cox S, Klock H, Anderson PW, Rue SM, Miller JJ, Glaser SM, Bragstad ML, Vance J, Lam AW, Lesley SA, Zinn K, Garcia KC. Cell. 2020 Aug 20;182(4):1027-1043.e17. doi: 10.1016/j.cell.2020.07.025. PubMed 32822567.
Backbone
  Vector backbone: pD649
  Backbone size w/o insert (bp): 7153
  Vector type: Mammalian Expression
Growth in bacteria
  Bacterial resistance: Ampicillin, 100 μg/mL
  Growth temperature: 37°C
  Growth strain: DH5alpha
  Copy number: High Copy
Gene/Insert
  Gene/Insert name: PXDNL
  Species: H. sapiens (human)
  Insert size (bp): 1719
  Entrez Gene: PXDNL (a.k.a. PMR1, PRM1, VPO2)
  Promoter: CMV/SP6
  Tag / fusion protein: COMP5AP-AviTag-9xHis (C terminal on backbone)
  Cloning method: Restriction Enzyme; 5′ cloning site GCGGCCGC (not destroyed); 3′ cloning site GGCGCGCC (not destroyed)
  Sequencing primers: 5′ ATTTAGGTGACACTATAG; 3′ CGTCGCACTCCATCACGGTG
Resource information
  A portion of this plasmid was derived from a plasmid made by: synthesis by ThermoFisher
Terms and licenses: Academic/Nonprofit Terms; Industry Terms: Not Available to Industry
Depositor comments: Some plasmids in this collection may have an IS4-like element ISVsa5 family transposase upstream of the CMV promoter.
How to cite: pD649-HAsp-PXDNL(Trunc2)-COMP5AP-AviTag-9xHis was a gift from Chris Garcia (Addgene plasmid # 157480 ; http://n2t.net/addgene:157480 ; RRID:Addgene_157480)
