>Addgene plasmid #157480 | pD649-HAsp-PXDNL(Trunc2)-COMP5AP-AviTag-9xHis | depositor partial sequence | sequence record 304070 | insert (extracellular domain truncation)
TGTCCTAGCAGATGCCTGTGTTTTAAGAGCACCGTGCGCTGCATGCACCTGATGCTGGATCACATTCCTC
AGGTGCCACAGCAGACCACCGTGCTGGACCTGCGGTTCAACAGAATCAGAGAGATCCCCGGCAGCGCCTT
CAAGAAGCTGAAGAACCTGAACACCCTGCTGCTGAACAACAACCACATCCGGAAGATCAGCCGGAACGCC
TTTGAAGGCCTGGAAAACCTGCTGTACCTGTACCTCTACAAGAACGAGATTCACGCCCTGGACAAGCAGA
CCTTCAAGGGCCTGATTTCCCTGGAACACCTGTACATCCACTTCAACCAGCTGGAAATGCTGCAGCCCGA
GACATTCGGCGACCTGCTGAGACTGGAACGGCTGTTCCTGCACAACAACAAGCTGAGCAAGATCCCAGCC
GGCAGCTTCAGCAACCTGGACAGCCTGAAAAGACTGCGGCTGGACAGCAATGCCCTCGTGTGCGATTGTG
ATCTGATGTGGCTGGGAGAGCTGCTGCAGGGATTTGCCCAGCATGGACATACACAGGCCGCTGCCACCTG
TGAATACCCTAGAAGGCTGCATGGCAGAGCCGTGGCCTCTGTGACCGTGGAAGAGTTCAACTGTCAGAGC
CCCAGAATCACCTTCGAGCCCCAAGATGTGGAAGTGCCCAGCGGCAACACCGTGTACTTTACATGCAGAG
CCGAGGGCAACCCCAAGCCTGAGATCATCTGGATTCACAACAATCACAGCCTGGACCTGGAAGATGACAC
CCGGCTGAACGTGTTCGACGACGGCACCCTGATGATCCGGAACACCAGAGAAAGCGATCAGGGCGTGTAC
CAGTGCATGGCCAGAAATTCTGCCGGCGAGGCCAAGACACAGAGCGCCATGCTGAGATACAGCAGCCTGC
CTGCCAAGCCTAGCTTCGTGATTCAGCCTCAGGACACCGAGGTGCTGATCGGCACAAGCACCACACTGGA
ATGCATGGCTACCGGCCATCCTCATCCTCTGATCACCTGGACCAGAGACAACGGCCTGGAACTGGATGGA
AGCAGACACGTGGCAACCAGCTCTGGCCTGTACCTGCAGAACATCACCCAACGCGACCACGGCAGATTCA
CCTGTCACGCCAACAATAGCCACGGCACAGTGCAGGCTGCCGCCAATATTATCGTTCAGGCCCCTCCTCA
GTTCACCGTGACACCTAAAGATCAGGTGGTGCTGGAAGAACACGCCGTGGAATGGCTGTGCGAGGCCGAT
GGAAATCCTCCTCCTGTGATCGTGTGGACCAAGACAGGTGGACAGCTGCCAGTGGAAGGACAGCACACAG
TGCTGTCTAGCGGCACACTGAGAATCGACAGAGCCGCTCAGCACGACCAGGGCCAGTATGAATGTCAAGC
CGTGTCCAGCCTGGGCGTGAAGAAAGTGTCTGTGCAGCTGACCGTGAAGCCCAAGGCTCTGGCTGTGTTT
ACCCAGCTGCCTCAGGATACAAGCGTGGAAGTGGGCAAGAACATCAACATCAGCTGCCACGCTCAGGGCG
AGCCTCAGCCTATCATCACATGGAACAAAGAAGGCGTGCAGATCACCGAGAGCGGCAAGTTTCATGTGGA
CGACGAGGGAACCCTGACCATCTACGATGCCGGCTTTCCAGACCAGGGCAGATACGAGTGTGTGGCCCGG
AATTCTTTTGGCCTGGCCGTGACCAACATGTTCCTGACT
